>Addgene plasmid #189766 | pDx_mScarlet3-NCwt-SYFP2 | addgene full sequence | sequence record 375338 | Addgene NGS Result
GGGGCAGGGCGGGGTTCGGCTTCTGGCGTGTGACCGGCGGCTCTAGAGCCTCTGCTAACCATGTTCATGC
CTTCTTCTTTTTCCTACAGCTCCTGGGCAACGTGCTGGTTATTGTGCTGTCTCATCATTTTGGCAAAGAA
TTGGATCGGACCGAAATCACCACAATTCAGCAAATTGTGAACATCATCACGTTCATCTTTCCCTGGTTGC
CAAAGGCCCATTTTCCTGTCAGTAACGAGAAGGTCGCGAATTCAGGCGCTTTTTAGACTGGTCGTAGGGA
GACCACAACGGTTTCCCTCTAGAAATAATTTTGTTTAACTATAAGAAGGAGATATACCATGCGGGGTTCT
CATCATCACCACCATCACAGCAGCGGCCTGGTGCCGCGCGGCAGCTCGCTAGCGCTACCGGTCGCCACCA
TGGTGAGCAAGGGCGAGGCAGTGATCAAGGAGTTCATGCGGTTCAAGGTGCACATGGAGGGCTCCATGAA
CGGCCACGAGTTCGAGATCGAGGGCGAGGGCGAGGGCCGCCCCTACGAGGGCACCCAGACCGCCAAGCTG
AGGGTGACCAAGGGTGGCCCCCTGCCCTTCTCCTGGGACATCCTGTCCCCTCAGTTCATGTACGGCTCCA
GGGCCTTCACGAAGCACCCCGCCGACATCCCCGACTACTGGAAGCAGTCCTTCCCCGAGGGCTTCAAGTG
GGAGCGCGTGATGAACTTCGAGGACGGCGGCGCCGTGTCCGTGGCCCAGGACACCTCCCTGGAGGACGGC
ACCCTGATCTACAAGGTGAAGCTCCGCGGCACCAACTTCCCTCCTGACGGCCCCGTAATGCAGAAGAAGA
CAATGGGCTGGGAAGCATCCACCGAGCGGTTGTACCCCGAGGACGTCGTGCTGAAGGGCGACATTAAGAT
GGCCCTGCGCCTGAAGGACGGCGGCCGCTACCTGGCGGACTTCAAGACCACCTACAGGGCCAAGAAGCCC
GTGCAGATGCCCGGCGCCTTCAACATCGACCGCAAGTTGGACATCACATCCCACAACGAGGACTACACCG
TGGTGGAACAGTACGAACGCTCCGTGGCCCGCCACTCCACCGGCGGCATGGACGAGCTGTACAAGATGGT
GAGCAAGGGCGAGGAGCTGTTCACCGGGGTGGTGCCCATCCTGGTCGAGCTGGACGGCGACGTAAACGGC
CACAAGTTCAGCGTGTCCGGCGAGGGCGAGGGCGATGCCACCTACGGCAAGCTGACCCTGAAGCTGATCT
GCACCACCGGCAAGCTGCCCGTGCCCTGGCCCACCCTCGTGACCACCCTGGGCTACGGCGTGCAGTGCTT
CGCCCGCTACCCCGACCACATGAAGCAGCACGACTTCTTCAAGTCCGCCATGCCCGAAGGCTACGTCCAG
GAGCGCACCATCTTCTTCAAGGACGACGGCAACTACAAGACCCGCGCCGAGGTGAAGTTCGAGGGCGACA
CCCTGGTGAACCGCATCGAGCTGAAGGGCATCGACTTCAAGGAGGACGGCAACATCCTGGGGCACAAGCT
GGAGTACAACTACAACAGCCACAACGTCTATATCACCGCCGACAAGCAGAAGAACGGCATCAAGGCCAAC
TTCAAGATCCGCCACAACATCGAGGACGGCGGCGTGCAGCTCGCCGACCACTACCAGCAGAACACCCCCA
TCGGCGACGGCCCCGTGCTGCTGCCCGACAACCACTACCTGAGCTACCAGTCCAAGCTGAGCAAAGACCC
CAACGAGAAGCGCGATCACATGGTCCTGCTGGAGTTCGTGACCGCCGCCGGGATCACTCTCGGCATGGAC
GAGCTCTACAAGTAAGTGATTAACCTCAGGTGCAGGCTGCCTATCAGAAGGTGGTGGCTGGTGTGGCCAA
TGCCCTGGCTCACAAATACCACTGAGATCGATCTTTTTCCCTCTGCCAAAAATTATGGGGACATCATGAA
GCCCCTTGAGCATCTGACTTCTGGCTAATAAAGGAAATTTATTTTCATTGCAATAGTGTGTTGGAATTTT
TTGTGTCTCTCACTCGGAAGGACATATGGGAGGGCAAATCATTTAAAACATCAGAATGAGTATTTGGTTT
AGAGTTTGGCAACATATGCCCATATGTAACTAGCATAACCCCTTGGGGCCTCTAAACGGGTCTTGAGGGG
TTTTTTGCTGAAAGCATGCGGAGGAAATTCTCCTTGAAGTTTCCCTGGTGTTCAAAGTAAAGGAGTTTGC
ACCAGACGCACCTCTGTTCACTGGTCCGGCGTATTAAAACACGATACATTGTTATTAGTACATTTATTAA
GCGCTAGATTCTGTGCGTTGTTGATTTACAGACAATTGTTGTACGTATTTTAATAATTCATTAAATTTAT
AATCTTTAGGGTGGTATGTTAGAGCGAAAATCAAATGATTTTCAGCGTCTTTATATCTGAATTTAAATAT
TAAATCCTCAATAGATTTGTAAAATAGGTTTCGATTAGTTTCAAACAAGGGTTGTTTTTCCGAACCGATG
GCTGGACTATCTAATGGATTTTCGCTCAACGCCACAAAACTTGCCAAATCTTGTAGCAGCAATCTAGCTT
TGTCGATATTCGTTTGTGTTTTGTTTTGTAATAAAGGTTCGACGTCGTTCAAAATATTATGCGCTTTTGT
ATTTCTTTCATCACTGTCGTTAGTATACAATTGACTCGACGTAAACACGTTAAATAGAGCTTGGACATAT
TTAACATCGGGCGTGTTAGCTTTATTAGGCCGATTATCGTCGTCGTCCCAACCCTCGTCGTTAGAAGTTG
CTTCCGAAGACGATTTTGCCATAGCCACACGACGCCTATTAATTGTGTCGGCTAACACGTCCGCGATCAA
ATTTGTAGTTGAGCTTTTTGGAATTGCGATCGCATAACTTCGTATAGCATACATTATACGAAGTTATAAG
CTCGGAACGCTGCGCTCGGTCGTTCGGCTGCGGCGAGCGGTATCAGCTCACTCAAAGGCGGTAATACGGT
TATCCACAGAATCAGGGGATAACGCAGGAAAGAACATGTGAGCAAAAGGCCAGCAAAAGGCCAGGAACCG
TAAAAAGGCCGCGTTGCTGGCGTTTTTCCATAGGCTCCGCCCCCTGACGAGCATCACAAAAATCGACGCT
CAAGTCAGAGGTGGCGAAACCCGACAGGACTATAAAGATACCAGGCGTTTCCCCCTGGAAGCTCCCTCGT
GCGCTCTCCTGTTCCGACCCTGCCGCTTACCGGATACCTGTCCGCCTTTCTCCCTTCGGGAAGCGTGGCG
CTTTCTCATAGCTCACGCTGTAGGTATCTCAGTTCGGTGTAGGTCGTTCGCTCCAAGCTGGGCTGTGTGC
ACGAACCCCCCGTTCAGCCCGACCGCTGCGCCTTATCCGGTAACTATCGTCTTGAGTCCAACCCGGTAAG
ACACGACTTATCGCCACTGGCAGCAGCCACTGGTAACAGGATTAGCAGAGCGAGGTATGTAGGCGGTGCT
ACAGAGTTCTTGAAGTGGTGGCCTAACTACGGCTACACTAGAAGAACAGTATTTGGTATCTGCGCTCTGC
TGAAGCCAGTTACCTTCGGAAAAAGAGTTGGTAGCTCTTGATCCGGCAAACAAACCACCGCTGGTAGCGG
TGGTTTTTTTGTTTGCAAGCAGCAGATTACGCGCAGAAAAAAAGGATCTCAAGAAGATCCTTTGTTAGAA
AAACTCATCGAGCATCAAGTGAAACTGCAATTTATTCATATCAGGATTATCAATACCATATTTTTGAAAA
AGCCGTTTCTGTAATGAAGGAGAAAACTCACCGAGGCAGTTCCATAGGATGGCAAGATCCTGGTATCGGT
CTGCGATTCCGACTCGTCCAACATCAATACAACCTATTAATTTCCCCTCGTCAAAAATAAGGTTATCAAG
TGAGAAATCACCATGAGTGACGACTGAATCCGGTGAGAATGGCAAAAGCTTATGCATTTCTTTCCAGACT
TGTTCAACAGGCCAGCCATTACGCTCGTCATCAAAATCACTCGCACCAACCAAACCGTTATTCATTCGTG
ATTGCGCCTGAGCGAGACGAAATACGCGATCGCCGTTAAAAGGACAATTACAAACAGGAATCGAATGCAA
CCTGCGCAGGAACACTGCCAGCGCATCAACAATATTTTCACCTGAATCAGGATATTCTTCTAATACCTGG
AATGCTGTTTTCCCTGGGATCGCAGTGGTGAGTAACCATGCATCATCAGGAGTACGGATAAAATGCTTGA
TGGTCGGAAGAGGCATAAATTCCGTCAGCCAGTTTAGCCTGACCATCTCATCTGTAACATCATTGGCAAC
GCTACCTTTGCCATGTTTCAGAAACAACTCTGGCGCATCGGGCTTCCCATACAATCGATAGATTGTCGCA
CCTGATTGCCCGACATTATCGCGAGCCCATTTATACCCATATAAATCAGCATCCATGTTGGAATTTAATC
GCGGCCTCGAGCAAGACGTTTCCCGTTGAATATGGCTCATACTCTTCCTTTTTCAATATTATTGAAGCAT
TTATCAGGGTTATTGTCTCATGTCCGCGCGTTTCCTGCATCTTTTAATCAAATCCCAAGATGTGTATAAA
CGCGCCGGTATGTATAGGAAGAGGTTTATACTAAACTGTTACATTGCAAACGTGGTTTCGTGTGCCAAGT
GTGAAAACCGATGTTTAATCAAGGCTCTGACGCATTTCTACAACCACGACTCCAAGTGTGTGGGTGAAGT
CATGCATCTTTTAATCAAATCCCAAGATGTGTATAAACCACCAAACTGCCAAAAAATGAAAACTGTCGAC
AAGCTCTGTCCGTTTGCTGGCAACTGCAAGGGTCTCAATCCTATTTGTAATTATTGAATAATAAAACAAT
TATAAATGTCAAATTTGTTTTTTATTAACGATACAAACCAAACGCAACAAGAACATTTGTAGTATTATCT
ATAATTGAAAACGCGTAGTTATAATCGCTGAGGTAATATTTAAAATCATTTTCAAATGATTCACAGTTAA
TTTGCGACAATATAATTTTATTTTCACATAAACTAGACGCCTTGTCGTCTTCTTCTTCGTATTCCTTCTC
TTTTTCATTTTTCTCTTCATAAAAATTAACATAGTTATTATCGTATCCATATATGTATCTATCGTATAGA
GTAAATTTTTTGTTGTCATAAATATATATGTCTTTTTTAATGGGGTGTATAGTACCGCTGCGCATAGTTT
TTCTGTAATTTACAACAGTGCTATTTTCTGGTAGTTCTTCGGAGTGTGTTGCTTTAATTATTAAATTTAT
ATAATCAATGAATTTGGGATCGTCGGTTTTATACAATATGTTGCCGGCATAGTACGCAGCTTCTTCTAGT
TCAATTACACCATTTTTTAGCAGCACCGGATTAACATAACTTTCCAAAATGTTGTACGAACCGTTAAACA
AAAACAGTTCACCTCCCTTTTCTATACTATTGTCTGCGAGCAGTTGTTTGTTGTTAAAAATAACAGCCAT
TGTAATGAGACGCACAAACTAATATCACAAACTGGAAATGTCTATCAATATATAGTTGCTGATGGCCGGC
CTATTAATAGTAATCAATTACGGGGTCATTAGTTCATAGCCCATATATGGAGTTCCGCGTTACATAACTT
ACGGTAAATGGCCCGCCTGGCTGACCGCCCAACGACCCCCGCCCATTGACGTCAATAATGACGTATGTTC
CCATAGTAACGCCAATAGGGACTTTCCATTGACGTCAATGGGTGGAGTATTTACGGTAAACTGCCCACTT
GGCAGTACATCAAGTGTATCATATGCCAAGTCCGCCCCCTATTGACGTCAATGACGGTAAATGGCCCGCC
TGGCATTATGCCCAGTACATGACCTTACGGGACTTTCCTACTTGGCAGTACATCTACGTATTAGTCATCG
CTATTACCATGCTGATGCGGTTTTGGCAGTACACCAATGGGCGTGGATAGCGGTTTGACTCACGGGGATT
TCCAAGTCTCCACCCCATTGACGTCAATGGGAGTTTGTTTTGGCACCAAAATCAACGGGACTTTCCAAAA
TGTCGTAATAACCCCGCCCCGTTGACGCAAATGGGCGGTAGGCGTGTACGGTGGGAGGTCTATATAAGCA
GACGTCGTTTAGTGAACCGTCAGATCACTAGATGCTTTATTGCGGTAGTTTATCACAGTTAAATTGCTAA
CGCCAGTCTCGAACTTAACGTGCAGAAGTTGGTCGTGAGGCACTGGGCAGGTAAGTATCGGGCCCTTTGT
GCGGGGGGAGCGGCTCGGGGCTGTCCGCGGGGGGACGGCTGCCTTCGGGGGGGAC
Features (pLannotate 1.2.2; 19 found; start..end, strand, type, name):
    158..276     +  promoter       rhaB promoter: promoter of the E. coli rhaBAD operon, conferring tight induction with L-rhamnose and repression with D-glucose in the presence of RhaR and RhaS (Giacalone et al., 2006)
    378..395     +  CDS            thrombin site: thrombin recognition and cleavage site
    420..1115    +  CDS            mScarlet: bright monomeric red fluorescent protein evolved from a synthetic template (Bindels et al., 2016)
   1116..1832    +  CDS            SYFP2: SYFP2 is a basic (constitutively fluorescent) yellow fluorescent protein published in 2006, derived from Aequorea victoria. It is reported to be a very rapidly-maturing monomer with moderate acid sensitivity.
   1844..1912    +  CDS            HBB (fragment): HBB_PONPY - Experimental evidence at transcript level: Swiss-Prot protein existence level 2. Involved in oxygen transport from the lung to the various peripheral tissues. From Pongo pygmaeus (Bornean orangutan).
   1987..2042    +  polyA_signal   β-globin poly(A) signal: rabbit β-globin polyadenylation signal (Gil and Proudfoot, 1987)
   2130..2177    +  terminator     T7 terminator: transcription terminator for bacteriophage T7 RNA polymerase
   2191..2274    +  CDS            PH (fragment): PYHD_NPVAC - Also known as P29, POLH. Experimental evidence at protein level: Swiss-Prot protein existence level 1. Major component of the virus occlusion bodies which are large proteinaceous structures termed polyhedra. These structures serve as the protective package for the virus particles outside the infected host and allow natural transmission of virus between insect hosts, assisting persistence in the environment. Forms the paracrystalline lattice of polyhedra and interacts with enveloped virions as well as other accessory molecules and structures to form a mature viral occlusion body. F
   2278..2650    +  3'UTR          polyhedrin 3' UTR: 3' UTR from the Autographa californica nucleopolyhedrovirus polyhedrin gene (Suzuki et al., 2006)
   2904..2937    +  protein_bind   loxP: Cre-mediated recombination occurs in the 8-bp core sequence (GCATACAT). Cre recombinase
   3105..3692    -  rep_origin     ori: high-copy-number ColE1/pMB1/pBR322/pUC origin of replication
   3705..4520    -  CDS            KanR: aminoglycoside phosphotransferase; aph(3')-Ia; confers resistance to kanamycin in bacteria or G418 (Geneticin®) in eukaryotes
   4521..4572    -  promoter       AmpR promoter (fragment): bla
   4586..4621    +  CDS            lef2 (fragment): baculovirus late expression factor 2
   4763..4887    +  CDS            lef2: baculovirus late expression factor 2
   4925..5530    +  CDS            ORF603: baculovirus ORF603 protein
   5602..5961    +  enhancer       CMV enhancer (fragment): human cytomegalovirus immediate early enhancer
   5963..6162    +  promoter       CMV promoter: human cytomegalovirus (CMV) immediate early promoter
   6314..89      +  intron         chimeric intron (fragment) (across the origin): chimera between introns from chicken β-actin and rabbit β-globin
