[The description below was written by a language model from this plasmid's Addgene catalogue record and pLannotate feature annotations shown in this document.]
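Description:
pDx_mScarlet3-NCwt-SYFP2 is a dual-host expression plasmid built on the pTriEx-3 backbone that produces the same fluorescent fusion protein in both E. coli and mammalian cells. It is propagated in bacteria through a high-copy ColE1/pUC-type origin and selected with kanamycin via a KanR (aminoglycoside phosphotransferase) gene driven by a fragment of the AmpR promoter. Remnants of the pTriEx design are still annotated, including baculovirus flanking sequences (lef2, ORF603, a polyhedrin fragment and the polyhedrin 3' UTR) and a single loxP site. The record does not assign these any role in the intended use of this construct.

The payload is an in-frame tandem of a red and a yellow fluorescent protein. mScarlet3-NCwt carries the internal mutations that distinguish mScarlet3 from mScarlet but retains the N- and C-termini of the original mScarlet, which is probably why the annotation software labels it simply as mScarlet. It is followed directly by SYFP2. The catalogue lists an N-terminal 6xHis tag, and the feature table shows a thrombin cleavage site just upstream of the red protein; the His tag itself is not annotated.

Two promoters are stacked upstream of the coding sequence. A CMV enhancer/promoter with a fragment of a chimeric β-actin/β-globin intron drives transcription in mammalian cells. It is followed by the rhamnose-inducible, glucose-repressed rhaB promoter for bacterial expression. Downstream, a rabbit β-globin poly(A) signal and a T7 terminator end the transcripts. The construct is intended for FRET analysis, with the two fluorophores held together in one polypeptide as a donor–acceptor pair.
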