Addgene plasmid #189766: pDx_mScarlet3-NCwt-SYFP2
Purpose: Dual expression vector for bacteria and mammalian cells producing mScarlet3-NCwt-SYFP2 fusion protein for FRET analysis
Depositing lab: Dorus Gadella. Depositing organization: University of Amsterdam. Publication: mScarlet3: a brilliant and fast-maturing red fluorescent protein. Gadella TWJ Jr, van Weeren L, Stouthamer J, Hink MA, Wolters AHG, Giepmans BNG, Aumonier S, Dupuy J, Royant A. Nat Methods. 2023 Apr;20(4):541-545. doi: 10.1038/s41592-023-01809-y. Epub 2023 Mar 27. PubMed 36973546.
Backbone
  Vector backbone: pTriEx-3
  Vector type: Mammalian Expression, Bacterial Expression
Growth in bacteria
  Bacterial resistance: Kanamycin, 50 μg/mL
  Growth temperature: 37°C
  Growth strain: DH5alpha
  Copy number: High Copy
Gene/Insert
  Gene/Insert name: mScarlet3-NCwt-SYFP2
  Species: Synthetic
  Mutation: encodes the expected internal mutations relative to mScarlet, but the N- and C-termini of the original mScarlet
  Promoter: CMV & Rha
  Tag / fusion protein: 6xHis (N terminal on insert)
  Cloning method: Restriction Enzyme; 5′ cloning site unknown (unknown if destroyed)
Terms and licenses: Academic/Nonprofit Terms; Industry Terms: Not Available to Industry
Depositor comments: Note that mScarlet3-NCwt encodes the expected internal mutations of mScarlet3 relative to mScarlet, but the N- and C-termini of the original mScarlet. See the Supplemental Information for the associated paper for more details.
How to cite: pDx_mScarlet3-NCwt-SYFP2 was a gift from Dorus Gadella (Addgene plasmid # 189766 ; http://n2t.net/addgene:189766 ; RRID:Addgene_189766)
